Addgene plasmid #52182: SERPINA-bio-His
Purpose: Expresses full-length Alpha-1-antitrypsin precursor ectodomain in mammalian cells. C-terminal rat Cd4d3+4 tag, biotinylation sequence and His tag.
Depositing lab: Gavin Wright. Depositing organization: Wellcome Sanger Institute. Publication: A human platelet receptor protein microarray identifies FcepsilonR1alpha as an activating PEAR1 ligand. Sun Y, Vandenbriele C, Kauskot A, Verhamme P, Hoylaerts MF, Wright GJ. Mol Cell Proteomics. 2015 Feb 23. pii: mcp.M114.046946. 10.1074/mcp.M114.046946 PubMed 25713122.
Backbone
  Vector backbone: pTT3
  Backbone manufacturer: Yves Durocher, NRC
  Backbone size w/o insert (bp): 6618
  Total vector size (bp): 7892
  Modifications to backbone: Rat CD4 d3+4, enzymatic biotinylation sequence, linker and His tag (CD4d3+4-BioLHis).
  Vector type: Mammalian Expression
Growth in bacteria
  Bacterial resistance: Ampicillin, 100 μg/mL
  Growth temperature: 37°C
  Growth strain: Top10
  Copy number: High Copy
Gene/Insert
  Gene/Insert name: SERPINA (alt name: Alpha-1-antitrypsin precursor)
  Species: H. sapiens (human)
  Insert size (bp): 1274
  Entrez Gene: SERPINA1 (a.k.a. A1A, A1AT, AAT, PI, PI1, PRO2275, alpha1AT, nNIF)
  Promoter: CMV
  Tag / fusion protein: rat CD4 d3+4 (C terminal on backbone); enzymatic biotinylation sequence (C terminal on backbone); His tag (C terminal on backbone)
  Cloning method: Restriction Enzyme; 5′ cloning site NotI (not destroyed); 3′ cloning site AscI (not destroyed)
  Sequencing primers: 5′ CMV-fwd
Resource information
  A portion of this plasmid was derived from a plasmid made by: Insert was chemically synthesised.
Terms and licenses: Academic/Nonprofit Terms; Industry Terms: Not Available to Industry
Depositor comments: Article ref 167
How to cite: SERPINA-bio-His was a gift from Gavin Wright (Addgene plasmid # 52182 ; http://n2t.net/addgene:52182 ; RRID:Addgene_52182)
