[The description below was written by a language model from this plasmid's Addgene catalogue record and pLannotate feature annotations shown in this document.]
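Description:
SERPINA-bio-His is a mammalian expression plasmid built on the pTT3 backbone and designed to produce a secreted, tagged form of human alpha-1-antitrypsin (SERPINA1). It is propagated in E. coli through a high-copy ColE1/pUC-type origin with ampicillin selection (AmpR/β-lactamase). The backbone also carries a fragment of the Epstein-Barr virus oriP, which in pTT-type vectors supports episomal maintenance and enhanced transient expression in cells that supply EBNA1. No mammalian selection marker is annotated, which is consistent with transient transfection use. Small lac, tet and lacI fragments in the feature table are cloning-vector remnants.

The expression cassette is driven by the CMV immediate-early enhancer and promoter. This is followed by adenovirus-derived leader, splice and chimeric intron sequences; the annotated "PTP" fragment on the opposite strand most likely reflects this adenoviral leader region rather than an expressed gene. A short fragment resembling a mouse immunoglobulin heavy chain signal sequence is annotated just upstream of the coding region. The chemically synthesised SERPINA1 insert of about 1.27 kb lies between retained NotI and AscI sites and reads in frame into rat CD4 domains 3 and 4. According to the record, these are followed by an enzymatic biotinylation sequence, a linker and a His tag, although the feature table does not annotate these short tags separately. A rabbit β-globin polyadenylation signal terminates the transcript.

The CD4 d3+4 tag provides a common antibody-recognisable handle. The biotinylation sequence allows site-specific biotinylation and oriented capture on streptavidin, and the His tag allows metal-affinity purification. The construct comes from a recombinant protein library associated with a human platelet receptor protein microarray used to screen for extracellular protein interactions.
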