Features (pLannotate 1.2.2; 19 found; start..end, strand, type, name):
    713..768     +  polyA_signal   β-globin poly(A) signal: rabbit β-globin polyadenylation signal (Gil and Proudfoot, 1987)
   1282..2963    -  rep_origin     oriP (fragment): Epstein-Barr virus oriP replication origin (Yates et al., 2000)
   3090..3194    +  promoter       AmpR promoter: bla
   3195..4055    +  CDS            AmpR: β-lactamase; bla; confers resistance to ampicillin, carbenicillin, and related antibiotics
   4226..4814    +  rep_origin     ori: high-copy-number ColE1/pMB1/pBR322/pUC origin of replication
   4997..5089    +  CDS            lacI (fragment): lac repressor; lacI; The lac repressor binds to the lac operator to inhibit transcription in E. coli. This inhibition can be relieved by adding lactose or isopropyl-β-D-thiogalactopyranoside (IPTG).
   5102..5123    +  protein_bind   CAP binding site: CAP binding activates transcription in the presence of cAMP. E. coli catabolite activator protein
   5138..5168    +  promoter       lac promoter: promoter for the E. coli lac operon
   5176..5192    +  protein_bind   lac operator: The lac repressor binds to the lac operator to inhibit transcription in E. coli. This inhibition can be relieved by adding lactose or isopropyl-β-D-thiogalactopyranoside (IPTG). lac repressor encoded by lacI
   5262..5278    +  promoter       tet promoter (fragment): E. coli promoter for tetracycline efflux protein gene
   5288..5313    -  CDS            bla(M) (fragment): β-lactamase lacking the signal sequence; bla(M); allows cytosolic expression of β-lactamase
   5487..5866    +  enhancer       CMV enhancer: human cytomegalovirus immediate early enhancer
   5868..6067    +  promoter       CMV promoter: human cytomegalovirus (CMV) immediate early promoter
   6135..6173    +  misc_feature   Ad SA (fragment): adenovirus major late transcript splice acceptor (Friedrich and Soriano, 1991)
   6206..6415    -  CDS            PTP (fragment): TERM_ADE02 - Experimental evidence at protein level: Swiss-Prot protein existence level 1. Protein covalently bound to the viral DNA that acts as a primer for viral genomic replication by DNA strand displacement. Assembles on the viral origin of replication in an initiation complex with viral polymerase, DBP, host NFIA and host POU2F1/OCT1. During initiation, the polymerase covalently couples the first dCTP with Ser- 580 of pTP. The terminal protein stimulates the template activity over 20 fold compared to protein-free templates. Neo-synthesized viral genomes are linked to two preterminal prot
   6446..6535    +  intron         chimeric intron (fragment): chimera between introns from adenovirus and immunoglobulin heavy chain genes
   6554..6600    +  CDS            IgH signal sequence (fragment): signal sequence from the mouse immunoglobulin heavy chain variable region
   6631..7884    +  CDS            SERPINA1 (sequence partly withheld): A1AT_HUMAN - Also known as AAT, PI. Experimental evidence at protein level: Swiss-Prot protein existence level 1. [Short peptide from AAT]: reversible chymotrypsin inhibitor. It also inhibits elastase, but not trypsin. Its major physiological function is the protection of the lower respiratory tract against proteolytic destruction by human leukocyte elastase (HLE). From Homo sapiens (Human).
   7885..553     +  CDS            Cd4 (fragment) (across the origin): CD4_RAT - Experimental evidence at protein level: Swiss-Prot protein existence level 1. Integral membrane glycoprotein that plays an essential role in the immune response and serves multiple functions in responses against both external and internal offenses. In T-cells, functions primarily as a coreceptor for MHC class II molecule:peptide complex. The antigens presented by class II peptides are derived from extracellular proteins while class I peptides are derived from cytosolic proteins. Interacts simultaneously with the T-cell receptor (TCR) and the MHC class II presented by antigen presenti
>Addgene plasmid #52182 | SERPINA-bio-His | depositor full sequence | sequence record 80945 | SERPINA-bio-His sequence 7892 bps
GTCGACCTCCATCACGGCCTATAAGAGTGAGGGGGAGTCAGCGGAGTTCTCCTTCCCACTCAACCTTGGA
GAGGAAAGCCTGCAGGGAGAGTTGAGATGGAAGGCAGAGAAGGCTCCTTCTTCCCAGTCCTGGATCACCT
TCTCCCTAAAGAACCAAAAGGTGTCTGTGCAGAAGTCTACTAGCAACCCCAAGTTCCAGCTGTCCGAAAC
GCTCCCACTCACCCTTCAGATACCCCAGGTCTCCCTTCAGTTTGCTGGTTCTGGCAACCTGACCCTGACT
CTGGACAGAGGGATACTGTATCAGGAAGTGAACCTGGTGGTGATGAAAGTGACTCAGCCCGACAGCAACA
CTTTGACCTGTGAGGTGATGGGACCCACCTCACCCAAGATGAGACTGATCTTGAAGCAGGAGAATCAGGA
GGCCAGGGTCTCCAGGCAGGAGAAAGTGATTCAAGTGCAGGCCCCTGAAGCAGGGGTGTGGCAATGTCTA
CTGAGTGAAGGTGAAGAGGTCAAGATGGACTCCAAGATCCAGGTTTTATCCAAAGGGTTGAATTCCGGCA
GCCTGCACCACATCCTGGACGCCCAGAAGATGCTGTGGAACCACAGGGACAGGAACCTGCCTCCTCTGGC
CCCTCTGGGCCCCCACCACCATCACCACCATTGAGTCTAGACACGTGATTAATTAAGGATCCCCCGACCT
CGACCTCTGGCTAATAAAGGAAATTTATTTTCATTGCAATAGTGTGTTGGAATTTTTTGTGTCTCTCACT
CGGAAGGACATATGGGAGGGCAAATCATTTGGTCGAGATCCCTCGGAGATCTCTAGCTAGAGGATCGATC
CCCGCCCCGGACGAACTAAACCTGACTACGACATCTCTGCCCCTTCTTCGCGGGGCAGTGCATGTAATCC
CTTCAGTTGGTTGGTACAACTTGCCAACTGGGCCCTGTTCCACATGTGACACGGGGGGGGACCAAACACA
AAGGGGTTCTCTGACTGTAGTTGACATCCTTATAAATGGATGTGCACATTTGCCAACACTGAGTGGCTTT
CATCCTGGAGCAGACTTTGCAGTCTGTGGACTGCAACACAACATTGCCTTTATGTGTAACTCTTGGCTGA
AGCTCTTACACCAATGCTGGGGGACATGTACCTCCCAGGGGCCCAGGAAGACTACGGGAGGCTACACCAA
CGTCAATCAGAGGGGCCTGTGTAGCTACCGATAAGCGGACCCTCAAGAGGGCATTAGCAATAGTGTTTAT
AAGGCCCCCTTGTTAACCCTAAACGGGTAGCATATGCTTCCCGGGTAGTAGTATATACTATCCAGACTAA
CCCTAATTCAATAGCATATGTTACCCAACGGGAAGCATATGCTATCGAATTAGGGTTAGTAAAAGGGTCC
TAAGGAACAGCGATATCTCCCACCCCATGAGCTGTCACGGTTTTATTTACATGGGGTCAGGATTCCACGA
GGGTAGTGAACCATTTTAGTCACAAGGGCAGTGGCTGAAGATCAAGGAGCGGGCAGTGAACTCTCCTGAA
TCTTCGCCTGCTTCTTCATTCTCCTTCGTTTAGCTAATAGAATAACTGCTGAGTTGTGAACAGTAAGGTG
TATGTGAGGTGCTCGAAAACAAGGTTTCAGGTGACGCCCCCAGAATAAAATTTGGACGGGGGGTTCAGTG
GTGGCATTGTGCTATGACACCAATATAACCCTCACAAACCCCTTGGGCAATAAATACTAGTGTAGGAATG
AAACATTCTGAATATCTTTAACAATAGAAATCCATGGGGTGGGGACAAGCCGTAAAGACTGGATGTCCAT
CTCACACGAATTTATGGCTATGGGCAACACATAATCCTAGTGCAATATGATACTGGGGTTATTAAGATGT
GTCCCAGGCAGGGACCAAGACAGGTGAACCATGTTGTTACACTCTATTTGTAACAAGGGGAAAGAGAGTG
GACGCCGACAGCAGCGGACTCCACTGGTTGTCTCTAACACCCCCGAAAATTAAACGGGGCTCCACGCCAA
TGGGGCCCATAAACAAAGACAAGTGGCCACTCTTTTTTTTGAAATTGTGGAGTGGGGGCACGCGTCAGCC
CCCACACGCCGCCCTGCGGTTTTGGACTGTAAAATAAGGGTGTAATAACTTGGCTGATTGTAACCCCGCT
AACCACTGCGGTCAAACCACTTGCCCACAAAACCACTAATGGCACCCCGGGGAATACCTGCATAAGTAGG
TGGGCGGGCCAAGATAGGGGCGCGATTGCTGCGATCTGGAGGACAAATTACACACACTTGCGCCTGAGCG
CCAAGCACAGGGTTGTTGGTCCTCATATTCACGAGGTCGCTGAGAGCACGGTGGGCTAATGTTGCCATGG
GTAGCATATACTACCCAAATATCTGGATAGCATATGCTATCCTAATCTATATCTGGGTAGCATAGGCTAT
CCTAATCTATATCTGGGTAGCATATGCTATCCTAATCTATATCTGGGTAGTATATGCTATCCTAATTTAT
ATCTGGGTAGCATAGGCTATCCTAATCTATATCTGGGTAGCATATGCTATCCTAATCTATATCTGGGTAG
TATATGCTATCCTAATCTGTATCCGGGTAGCATATGCTATCCTAATAGAGATTAGGGTAGTATATGCTAT
CCTAATTTATATCTGGGTAGCATATACTACCCAAATATCTGGATAGCATATGCTATCCTAATCTATATCT
GGGTAGCATATGCTATCCTAATCTATATCTGGGTAGCATAGGCTATCCTAATCTATATCTGGGTAGCATA
TGCTATCCTAATCTATATCTGGGTAGTATATGCTATCCTAATTTATATCTGGGTAGCATAGGCTATCCTA
ATCTATATCTGGGTAGCATATGCTATCCTAATCTATATCTGGGTAGTATATGCTATCCTAATCTGTATCC
GGGTAGCATATGCTATCCTCATGATAAGCTGTCAAACATGAGAATTTTCTTGAAGACGAAAGGGCCTCGT
GATACGCCTATTTTTATAGGTTAATGTCATGATAATAATGGTTTCTTAGACGTCAGGTGGCACTTTTCGG
GGAAATGTGCGCGGAACCCCTATTTGTTTATTTTTCTAAATACATTCAAATATGTATCCGCTCATGAGAC
AATAACCCTGATAAATGCTTCAATAATATTGAAAAAGGAAGAGTATGAGTATTCAACATTTCCGTGTCGC
CCTTATTCCCTTTTTTGCGGCATTTTGCCTTCCTGTTTTTGCTCACCCAGAAACGCTGGTGAAAGTAAAA
GATGCTGAAGATCAGTTGGGTGCACGAGTGGGTTACATCGAACTGGATCTCAACAGCGGTAAGATCCTTG
AGAGTTTTCGCCCCGAAGAACGTTTTCCAATGATGAGCACTTTTAAAGTTCTGCTATGTGGCGCGGTATT
ATCCCGTGTTGACGCCGGGCAAGAGCAACTCGGTCGCCGCATACACTATTCTCAGAATGACTTGGTTGAG
TACTCACCAGTCACAGAAAAGCATCTTACGGATGGCATGACAGTAAGAGAATTATGCAGTGCTGCCATAA
CCATGAGTGATAACACTGCGGCCAACTTACTTCTGACAACGATCGGAGGACCGAAGGAGCTAACCGCTTT
TTTGCACAACATGGGGGATCATGTAACTCGCCTTGATCGTTGGGAACCGGAGCTGAATGAAGCCATACCA
AACGACGAGCGTGACACCACGATGCCTGCAGCAATGGCAACAACGTTGCGCAAACTATTAACTGGCGAAC
TACTTACTCTAGCTTCCCGGCAACAATTAATAGACTGGATGGAGGCGGATAAAGTTGCAGGACCACTTCT
GCGCTCGGCCCTTCCGGCTGGCTGGTTTATTGCTGATAAATCTGGAGCCGGTGAGCGTGGGTCTCGCGGT
ATCATTGCAGCACTGGGGCCAGATGGTAAGCCCTCCCGTATCGTAGTTATCTACACGACGGGGAGTCAGG
CAACTATGGATGAACGAAATAGACAGATCGCTGAGATAGGTGCCTCACTGATTAAGCATTGGTAACTGTC
AGACCAAGTTTACTCATATATACTTTAGATTGATTTAAAACTTCATTTTTAATTTAAAAGGATCTAGGTG
AAGATCCTTTTTGATAATCTCATGACCAAAATCCCTTAACGTGAGTTTTCGTTCCACTGAGCGTCAGACC
CCGTAGAAAAGATCAAAGGATCTTCTTGAGATCCTTTTTTTCTGCGCGTAATCTGCTGCTTGCAAACAAA
AAAACCACCGCTACCAGCGGTGGTTTGTTTGCCGGATCAAGAGCTACCAACTCTTTTTCCGAAGGTAACT
GGCTTCAGCAGAGCGCAGATACCAAATACTGTTCTTCTAGTGTAGCCGTAGTTAGGCCACCACTTCAAGA
ACTCTGTAGCACCGCCTACATACCTCGCTCTGCTAATCCTGTTACCAGTGGCTGCTGCCAGTGGCGATAA
GTCGTGTCTTACCGGGTTGGACTCAAGACGATAGTTACCGGATAAGGCGCAGCGGTCGGGCTGAACGGGG
GGTTCGTGCACACAGCCCAGCTTGGAGCGAACGACCTACACCGAACTGAGATACCTACAGCGTGAGCTAT
GAGAAAGCGCCACGCTTCCCGAAGGGAGAAAGGCGGACAGGTATCCGGTAAGCGGCAGGGTCGGAACAGG
AGAGCGCACGAGGGAGCTTCCAGGGGGAAACGCCTGGTATCTTTATAGTCCTGTCGGGTTTCGCCACCTC
TGACTTGAGCGTCGATTTTTGTGATGCTCGTCAGGGGGGCGGAGCCTATGGAAAAACGCCAGCAACGCGG
CCTTTTTACGGTTCCTGGCCTTTTGCTGGCCTTTTGCTCACATGTTCTTTCCTGCGTTATCCCCTGATTC
TGTGGATAACCGTATTACCGCCTTTGAGTGAGCTGATACCGCTCGCCGCAGCCGAACGACCGAGCGCAGC
GAGTCAGTGAGCGAGGAAGCGGAAGAGCGCCCAATACGCAAACCGCCTCTCCCCGCGCGTTGGCCGATTC
ATTAATGCAGCTGGCACGACAGGTTTCCCGACTGGAAAGCGGGCAGTGAGCGCAACGCAATTAATGTGAG
TTAGCTCACTCATTAGGCACCCCAGGCTTTACACTTTATGCTTCCGGCTCGTATGTTGTGTGGAATTGTG
AGCGGATAACAATTTCACACAGGAAACAGCTATGACCATGATTACGCCAAGCTCTAGCTAGAGGTCGACC
AATTCTCATGTTTGACAGCTTATCATCGCAGATCCGGGCAACGTTGTTGCCATTGCTGCAGGCGCAGAAC
TGGTAGGTATGGAAGATCTATACATTGAATCAATATTGGCAATTAGCCATATTAGTCATTGGTTATATAG
CATAAATCAATATTGGCTATTGGCCATTGCATACGTTGTATCTATATCATAATATGTACATTTATATTGG
CTCATGTCCAATATGACCGCCATGTTGACATTGATTATTGACTAGTTATTAATAGTAATCAATTACGGGG
TCATTAGTTCATAGCCCATATATGGAGTTCCGCGTTACATAACTTACGGTAAATGGCCCGCCTGGCTGAC
CGCCCAACGACCCCCGCCCATTGACGTCAATAATGACGTATGTTCCCATAGTAACGCCAATAGGGACTTT
CCATTGACGTCAATGGGTGGAGTATTTACGGTAAACTGCCCACTTGGCAGTACATCAAGTGTATCATATG
CCAAGTCCGCCCCCTATTGACGTCAATGACGGTAAATGGCCCGCCTGGCATTATGCCCAGTACATGACCT
TACGGGACTTTCCTACTTGGCAGTACATCTACGTATTAGTCATCGCTATTACCATGGTGATGCGGTTTTG
GCAGTACACCAATGGGCGTGGATAGCGGTTTGACTCACGGGGATTTCCAAGTCTCCACCCCATTGACGTC
AATGGGAGTTTGTTTTGGCACCAAAATCAACGGGACTTTCCAAAATGTCGTAATAACCCCGCCCCGTTGA
CGCAAATGGGCGGTAGGCGTGTACGGTGGGAGGTCTATATAAGCAGAGCTCGTTTAGTGAACCGTCAGAT
CCTCACTCTCTTCCGCATCGCTGTCTGCGAGGGCCAGCTGTTGGGCTCGCGGTTGAGGACAAACTCTTCG
CGGTCTTTCCAGTACTCTTGGATCGGAAACCCGTCGGCCTCCGAACGGTACTCCGCCACCGAGGGACCTG
AGCGAGTCCGCATCGACCGGATCGGAAAACCTCTCGAGAAAGGCGTCTAACCAGTCACAGTCGCAAGGTA
GGCTGAGCACCGTGGCGGGCGGCAGCGGGTGGCGGTCGGGGTTGTTTCTGGCGGAGGTGCTGCTGATGAT
GTAATTAAAGTAGGCGGTCTTGAGACGGCGGATGGTCGAGGTGAGGTGTGGCAGGCTTGAGATCCAGCTG
TTGGGGTGAGTACTCCCTCTCAAAAGCGGGCATTACTTCTGCGCTAAGATTGTCAGTTTCCAAAAACGAG
GAGGATTTGATATTCACCTGGCCCGATCTGGCCATACACTTGAGTGACAATGACATCCACTTTGCCTTTC
TCTCCACAGGTGTCCACTCCCAGGTCCAAGTTTAAACTGCGGCCGCCACCATGGTGTCTAGCGTGTCCTG
GGGCATCCTGCTGCTGGCCGGCCTGTGTTGCCTGGTGCCTGTGTCCCTGGCCGAG
[1059 nt withheld, positions 6706-7764]
GCCATCCCCATGAGCATCCCCCCCGAAGTGAAGTTCAACAAGCCCTTCGTGTTCCTGATGATCGAGCAGA
ACACCAAGAGCCCCCTGTTCATGGGCAAGGTGGTCAACCCCACACAGAAAGGCGCGCC
