>Addgene plasmid #52182 | SERPINA-bio-His | addgene partial sequence | sequence record 93807 | pMT2-F 5'-TTGCCTTTCTCTCCACAGGT-3'
GCGGCCGCCACCATGGTGTCTAGCGTGTCCTGGGGCATCCTGCTGCTGGCCGGCCTGTGTTGCCTGGTGC
CTGTGTCCCTGGCCGAG
[801 nt withheld, positions 88-888]
