>Addgene plasmid #52182 | SERPINA-bio-His | addgene partial sequence | sequence record 93880 | rb_glob_PA_term-R 5'-CCCATATGTCCTTCCGAGTG-3'
AATAAATTTCCTTTATTAGCCAGAGGTCGAGGTCGGGGGATCCTTAATTAATCACGTGTCTAGACTCAAT
GGTGGTGATGGTGGTGGGGGCCCAGAGGGGCCAGAGGAGGCAGGTTCCTGTCCCTGTGGTTCCACAGCAT
CTTCTGGGCGTCCAGGATGTGGTGCAGGCTGCCGGAATTCAACCCTTTGGATAAAACCTGGATCTTGGAG
TCCATCTTGACCTCTTCACCTTCACTCAGTAGACATTGCCACACCCCTGCTTCAGGGGCCTGCACTTGAA
TCACTTTCTCCTGCCTGGAGACCCTGGCCTCCTGATTCTCCTGCTTCAAGATCAGTCTCATCTTGGGTGA
GGTGGGTCCCATCACCTCACAGGTCAAAGTGTTGCTGTCGGGCTGAGTCACTTTCATCACCACCAGGTTC
ACTTCCTGATACAGTATCCCTCTGTCCAGAGTCAGGGTCAGGTTGCCAGAACCAGCAAACTGAAGGGAGA
CCTGGGGTATCTGAAGGGTGAGTGGGAGCGTTTCGGACAGCTGGAACTTGGGGTTGCTAGTAGACTTCTG
CACAGACACCTTTTGGTTCTTTAGGGAGAAGGTGATCCAGGACTGGGAAGAAGGAGCCTTCTCTGCCTTC
CATCTCAACTCTCCCTGCAGGCTTTCCTCTCCAAGGTTGAGTGGGAAGGAGAACTCCGCTGACTCCCCCT
CACTCTTATAGGCCGTGATGGAGGTCGACGGCGCGCCTTTCTGTGTGGGGTTGACCACCTTGCCCATGAA
CAGGG
